Addgene plasmid #159914: pAAV-CMV-FLEX-SaCas9-U6-sgRosa26
Purpose: Mutagenesis of Rosa26 with SauCas9
Depositing lab: Larry Zweifel. Depositing organization: University of Washington.
Backbone
  Vector backbone: pAAV-FLEX-SaCas9-U6-sgRNA
  Backbone manufacturer: Larry Zweifel (Addgene plasmid # 124844)
  Vector type: Mouse Targeting, AAV, CRISPR
Growth in bacteria
  Bacterial resistance: Ampicillin, 100 μg/mL
  Growth temperature: 37°C
  Growth strain: NEB Stable
  Copy number: High Copy
Gene/Insert
  Gene/Insert name: Rosa26 gRNA
  gRNA/shRNA sequence: ctcgatggaaaatactccgag
  Species: M. musculus (mouse)
  Entrez Gene: Gt(ROSA)26Sor (a.k.a. Gtrgeo26, Gtrosa26, R26, ROSA26, Thumpd3as1)
  Cloning method: Restriction Enzyme; 5′ cloning site Unknown (unknown if destroyed); 3′ cloning site Unknown (unknown if destroyed)
Terms and licenses: Academic/Nonprofit Terms; Industry Terms: Not Available to Industry
How to cite: pAAV-CMV-FLEX-SaCas9-U6-sgRosa26 was a gift from Larry Zweifel (Addgene plasmid # 159914 ; http://n2t.net/addgene:159914 ; RRID:Addgene_159914)
