[The description below was written by a language model from this plasmid's Addgene catalogue record and pLannotate feature annotations shown in this document.]
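Description:
pAAV-CMV-FLEX-SaCas9-U6-sgRosa26 is an AAV transfer plasmid for Cre-dependent CRISPR mutagenesis in mouse. It combines a conditional Staphylococcus aureus Cas9 expression cassette and a guide RNA cassette in one vector. It derives from the pAAV-FLEX-SaCas9-U6-sgRNA backbone and is maintained in E. coli through a high-copy ColE1/pUC-type origin with ampicillin selection (β-lactamase); an f1 origin is also present. The payload is flanked by AAV2 inverted terminal repeats, which allow it to be packaged into recombinant AAV. One ITR is annotated in full and the other only as fragments, a common result for these structured repeats in sequencing-based annotation.

Downstream of the CMV enhancer and promoter, the SaCas9 coding sequence sits in reverse orientation. It is fused to a nucleoplasmin bipartite nuclear localization signal and a 3xHA epitope tag. The inverted cassette is bracketed by pairs of lox2272 and loxP sites in opposing orientation (a FLEX/DIO switch), followed by a bovine growth hormone polyadenylation signal. Without Cre, the antisense orientation prevents Cas9 production. In Cre-expressing cells, recombination between the incompatible lox pairs inverts the cassette and locks it in the sense orientation, restricting nuclease expression to genetically defined populations.

A separate human U6 RNA polymerase III promoter constitutively drives a guide against the mouse Gt(ROSA)26Sor (Rosa26) locus, joined to the SaCas9 guide scaffold. The stated purpose is mutagenesis of Rosa26 with SaCas9. The record does not state the experimental role, though Rosa26 is widely treated as a neutral locus, so such a guide could plausibly serve as a control alongside gene-targeting versions of the same vector.
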