Features (pLannotate 1.2.2; 26 found; start..end, strand, type, name):
      1..380     +  enhancer       CMV enhancer: human cytomegalovirus immediate early enhancer
    381..584     +  promoter       CMV promoter: human cytomegalovirus (CMV) immediate early promoter
    621..654     +  protein_bind   lox2272: Cre-mediated recombination occurs in the 8-bp core sequence (GGATACTT). lox2272 sites are compatible with each other, but incompatible with loxP or loxN sites (Lee and Saito, 1988). Cre recombinase
    655..704     -  intron         β-globin intron (fragment): internally truncated intron from human β-globin
    705..738     +  protein_bind   loxP: Cre-mediated recombination occurs in the 8-bp core sequence (GCATACAT). Cre recombinase
    748..776     -  CDS            3xHA (fragment): three tandem HA epitope tags
    787..803     -  CDS            3xHA (fragment): three tandem HA epitope tags
    814..830     -  CDS            3xHA (fragment): three tandem HA epitope tags
    837..884     -  CDS            nucleoplasmin NLS: bipartite nuclear localization signal from nucleoplasmin
    885..4040    -  CDS            cas9: CAS9_STAAU - Experimental evidence at protein level: Swiss-Prot protein existence level 1. CRISPR (clustered regularly interspaced short palindromic repeat) is an adaptive immune system that provides protection against mobile genetic elements (viruses, transposable elements and conjugative plasmids). CRISPR clusters contain spacers, sequences complementary to antecedent mobile elements, and target invading nucleic acids. CRISPR clusters are transcribed and processed into CRISPR RNA (crRNA). In type II CRISPR systems correct processing of pre-crRNA requires a trans- encoded small RNA (tracrRNA)
   4117..4150    -  protein_bind   lox2272: Cre-mediated recombination occurs in the 8-bp core sequence (GGATACTT). lox2272 sites are compatible with each other, but incompatible with loxP or loxN sites (Lee and Saito, 1988). Cre recombinase
   4151..4200    -  intron         β-globin intron (fragment): internally truncated intron from human β-globin
   4201..4234    -  protein_bind   loxP: Cre-mediated recombination occurs in the 8-bp core sequence (GCATACAT). Cre recombinase
   4265..4376    +  polyA_signal   bGH poly(A) signal: bovine growth hormone polyadenylation signal
   4479..4719    +  promoter       U6 promoter: RNA polymerase III promoter for human U6 snRNA
   4750..4825    +  misc_RNA       Sa gRNA scaffold: guide RNA scaffold for the Staphylococcus aureus CRISPR/Cas9 system
   4839..4979    +  repeat_region  AAV2 ITR: inverted terminal repeat of adeno-associated virus serotype 2 inverted
   4984..5035    -  misc_feature   bom (fragment): basis of mobility region from pBR322
   5054..5509    +  rep_origin     f1 ori (sequence partly withheld): f1 bacteriophage origin of replication; arrow indicates direction of (+) strand synthesis
   5510..5559    -  misc_feature   bom (fragment): basis of mobility region from pBR322
   5661..5696    -  CDS            rop (fragment): Rop protein, which maintains plasmids at low copy number; rop
   5791..5895    +  promoter       AmpR promoter: bla
   5896..6756    +  CDS            AmpR: β-lactamase; bla; confers resistance to ampicillin, carbenicillin, and related antibiotics
   6927..7515    +  rep_origin     ori: high-copy-number ColE1/pMB1/pBR322/pUC origin of replication
   7588..7615    +  repeat_region  AAV2 ITR (fragment): inverted terminal repeat of adeno-associated virus serotype 2 inverted
   7644..7671    +  repeat_region  AAV2 ITR (fragment): inverted terminal repeat of adeno-associated virus serotype 2 inverted
>Addgene plasmid #159914 | pAAV-CMV-FLEX-SaCas9-U6-sgRosa26 | addgene full sequence | sequence record 317321 | Addgene NGS Result
GACATTGATTATTGACTAGTTATTAATAGTAATCAATTACGGGGTCATTAGTTCATAGCCCATATATGGA
GTTCCGCGTTACATAACTTACGGTAAATGGCCCGCCTGGCTGACCGCCCAACGACCCCCGCCCATTGACG
TCAATAATGACGTATGTTCCCATAGTAACGCCAATAGGGACTTTCCATTGACGTCAATGGGTGGAGTATT
TACGGTAAACTGCCCACTTGGCAGTACATCAAGTGTATCATATGCCAAGTACGCCCCCTATTGACGTCAA
TGACGGTAAATGGCCCGCCTGGCATTATGCCCAGTACATGACCTTATGGGACTTTCCTACTTGGCAGTAC
ATCTACGTATTAGTCATCGCTATTACCATGGTGATGCGGTTTTGGCAGTACATCAATGGGCGTGGATAGC
GGTTTGACTCACGGGGATTTCCAAGTCTCCACCCCATTGACGTCAATGGGAGTTTGTTTTGGCACCAAAA
TCAACGGGACTTTCCAAAATGTCGTAACAACTCCGCCCCATTGACGCAAATGGGCGGTAGGCGTGTACGG
TGGGAGGTCTATATAAGCAGAGCTCTCTGGCTAACTACCGGTGCTAGCGTCGACTCCGGAATAACTTCGT
ATAGGATACTTTATACGAAGTTATGCAGAATGGTAGCTGGATTGTAGCTGCTATTAGCAATATGAAACCT
CTTAATAACTTCGTATAGCATACATTATACGAAGTTATGGCGCGCCTTAAGCGTAATCTGGAACATCGTA
TGGGTAAGCGTAATCTGGAACATCGTATGGGTAAGCGTAATCTGGAACATCGTATGGGTAGGATCCCTTT
TTCTTTTTTGCCTGGCCGGCCTTTTTCGTGGCCGCCGGCCTTTTGCCCTTTTTGATGATCTGAGGGTGCT
TCTTAGATTTCACTTCATACAGGTTGCCCAGAATGTCTGTGCTGTACTTCTTAATGCTCTGGGTCTTGGA
GGCGATTGTCTTAATGATCCTGGGGGGCCTCTTGTCGTTCATGTTTTCCAGGTACTCGCGGTAGGTGATG
TCGATCATGTTCACTTCGATCCGGTTCAGCAGGTCGTTGTTCACGCCGATCACTCTATACAGCTCGCCGT
TGATCTTGATCAGATCGTTGTTGTAGAAGGAGGCGATAAACTCGGCCTGGTTGCTGATCTTCTTCAGCTT
CTTAGCTTCCTCATAGCACTTGCTATTCACTTCGTAGTAGTTTTCTTTTTTGATCACATCCAGATTCTTC
ACGGTCACGAACTTGTACACGCCATTGTCCAGGTACACGTCGAATCTGTAGGGCTTCAGGGACAGCTTCA
CGACCTTGTTTCTGCTGTTGGGGTAGTCGTCGGTGATGTCCAGATGGGCGTTCAGTTTGTTGCCGTAATA
CTTAATCTTCTTGATCACGGGGCCGTTGTCCTTTTTGGAGTACTTGGTCAGGTAGTTCCCGGTTTCCTCG
TAGTACTTGTACAGGGGATTCTTCTCGTCGCCGTACTGTTCCATAATCAGCTTCAGTTTCTGGTAGGTCT
GGGGGTCGTGGTGGTACATCAGCAGCTTTTCGGGGCTCTTGTTGATCAGCTTTTTCAGCTTGTCATTGTC
CTTGTCGTACAGGCCGTTCAGATTGTTCACGATCAGGGTGTTGCCCTTGTCGTCCTTCCGGGTGGAGTAC
AGGGTGTCGTTAATCAGCTCTCTATTAGGCTTCTTGTCCACCCGGTGGCTGTACTTGTAGTCCTTGAAGT
CCTTAATGTGCTTGATCTGGTGGGGGGTGATGAAGATCTCTTTGTACTCCTGCTCGGTTTCGATCTCGGG
CATGCTCTCGGCCTGCTTTTCCTCGAACATCTGGTTTTCCATCACTTTTTTGGCCTTGTCCAGTTTCTTC
CACTCTTTGAAGATGAAATCGGCGTTGGCAATGATCAGGGCGTCCTCGGCGTGGTGCTTGTACCCCTTGT
TCCGCTCTTTCTTAAACTTCCACTTCCGCCGCAGAAAGCTGGTGAAGCCGCCATTGATGGACTTCACTTT
CACGTCCAGGTTGTTCACTCTGAAGTAGCTCCGCAGCAGGTTCATCAGGCCTCTGGTGGCGTATCTGGTA
TCCACCAGGTTCCGGTTGATGAAGTCTTTCTGCACGGAGAACCTGTTGATGTCCCGTTCTTCCAGCAGAT
ACTCTTTCTTGGTCTTGCTGATTCTGCCCTTGCCCTTGGCCAGATTCAGGATGTGCTTCTTGAAGGTTTC
GTAGCTGATCTTGCTGTCGCTGCTGCTCAGGTACTGGAATGGGGTCCGGTTGCCCTTCTTGCTGTTTTCT
TCCTGCTTCACGAGCACCTTGTTGTTGAAGCTGTTGTCGAAGGACACGCTTCTGGGGATGATGTGGTCCA
CCTCATAGTTGAAGGGGTTGTTCAGCAGATCTTCCAGAGGGATGGCTTCCAGGCTGTACAGGCACTTGCC
TTCCTGCATGTCGTGCAGCTTGATCTTCTCGATCAGGTACTTGGCGTTCTCTTTGCCGGTGGTCCGGATG
ATTTCCTCGATCCGCTCGTTGGTCTGCCGGTTCCGCTTCTGCATCTCGTTGATCATTTTCTGGGCGTCCT
TGGAGTTCTTCTCGCGGGCCAGCTCGATAATGATGTCGTTGGGCAGGCCGTACTTCTTGATGATGGCGTT
GATCACTTTGATGCTCTGGATGAAGCTTCTCTTCACGACGGGGCTCAGGATGAAGTCGTCCACCAGGGTG
GTGGGGATCTCTTTCTGCTGGGACAGGTCCACCTTCTTGGGCACCAGCTTCAGCCGGTTGAAGATAGCGA
TCTGGTTGTCGTTGGTGTGCCACAGCTCGTCCAGGATCAGGTTGATGGCCTTCAGGCTCAGGTTGTGGGT
GCCGGTATAGCCCTTCAGATTAGAGATCTGCTCGATCTCTTCCTGGGTCAGCTCGGAGTTCAGATTGGTC
AGTTCTTCCTGGATGTCCTCGCTGCTCTGGTAGATGGTCAGGATCTTGGCAATCTGATCCAGCAGCTCGG
CGTTCTCAATAATCTCTTTCCGGGCGGTAATGTCCTTGATGTCGTGGTACACCTTCAGGTTGGTGAACTC
GGGCTTGCCGGTGCTGGTCACTCTGTAGCCCTTAATATCCTCTTCGTTCACGAGGATTTCTTTGGCGATC
TGCTTCAGGGTGGGCTTCTTCTTCTGCTTGAACACGTTCTCGATGATCTGGAACTTCTCGTAATATTCCA
GCTTCTCGTTCTCGTCCCTGGTGATCACGAGATTGTTCAGGTCGTTCAGGGCGTTGTACAGGTCGGCGTT
GTAGGCGTACTTCACGCTCCGCAGTTCCTCGGGGAAGTAGGTGCAGTGGCCCATCAGCATCTCGTACCAT
TCTTTGATGTCCTTCCAGCCGAAGGGGCTGCCCTCGCCAGGTCCCTCATAGTAGGTCCGCCGGGTTTCCA
GCAGGTCGATGTAGGTGTCGATGAAGCTCTGGTCCAGCTGGTGGTAGGCCTTCTGCACCTTCAGCAGCTG
TTTGGCTTCTTTCACGTAGTCGCTGGTCTTGAATCTGTTGATGCTGCCCCGCACTTCGCCGTCTTTCTTC
AGCCGTTCCAGCTGCAGTTCGGCCACGTATTTCTCTTCCAGGGCCTTGCTGTTCCGGCTGATCTGCTCTT
TGGTGGACAGCTCGTTGCCGGTGTCCTCTTCCACCTCGTTCACGTTGTGCACGCCTCTTCTCTTGGCCAG
GTGCAGCAGGGCGGCAGAGAACTCTTCCTCGCTCAGCTTCTGGCTCAGGCCCTTCACTCTGGCCTCGTAG
GGGTTGATGCCGCTCAGCTCGCTGTGGTCGGTCAGCAGGTTGTAGTCGAACAGCAGCTTCTTCACTCTCT
GGATTCTATGCCGCCTCCGCCGCTTCAGCCTTCTGGCGCCTCTCTTGCTCCGCCTGCCCTCGTTGTTTTC
CACGTTGGCCTCTTTGAACAGCCGCACGCCGGCATCGATCACGTCCCGTGTCTCGTAGTCGATGATGCCG
TAGCCCACGCTGGTGATGCCGATGTCCAGGCCCAGGATGTAGTTCCGCTTGGCTGCTGGGACTCCGTGGA
TACCGACCTTCCGCTTCTTCTTTGGGGCCATGCGGCCGCTGCAGACCGGTGCTAGCATAACTTCGTATAA
AGTATCCTATACGAAGTTATTTGCCTTAACCCAGAAATTATCACTGTTATTCTTTAGAATGGTGCAAAGA
ATAACTTCGTATAATGTATGCTATACGAAGTTATGAATTCCTAGAGCTCGCTGATCAGCCTCGACTGTGC
CTTCTAGTTGCCAGCCATCTGTTGTTTGCCCCTCCCCCGTGCCTTCCTTGACCCTGGAAGGTGCCACTCC
CACTGTCCTTTCCTAATAAAATGAGGAAATTGCATCGCATTGTCTGAGTAGGTGTCATTCTATTCTGGGG
GGTGGGGTGGGGCAGGACAGCAAGGGGGAGGATTGGGAAGAGAATAGCAGGCATGCTGGGGAGGTACCGA
GGGCCTATTTCCCATGATTCCTTCATATTTGCATATACGATACAAGGCTGTTAGAGAGATAATTGGAATT
AATTTGACTGTAAACACAAAGATATTAGTACAAAATACGTGACGTAGAAAGTAATAATTTCTTGGGTAGT
TTGCAGTTTTAAAATTATGTTTTAAAATGGACTATCATATGCTTACCGTAACTTGAAAGTATTTCGATTT
CTTGGCTTTATATATCTTGTGGAAAGGACGAAACACCGCTCGATGGAAAATACTCCGAGGTTTTAGTACT
CTGGAAACAGAATCTACTAAAACAAGGCAAAATGCCGTGTTTATCTCGTCAACTTGTTGGCGAGATTTTT
GCGGCCGCAGGAACCCCTAGTGATGGAGTTGGCCACTCCCTCTCTGCGCGCTCGCTCGCTCACTGAGGCC
GGGCGACCAAAGGTCGCCCGACGCCCGGGCTTTGCCCGGGCGGCCTCAGTGAGCGAGCGAGCGCGCAGCT
GCCTGCAGGGGCGCCTGATGCGGTATTTTCTCCTTACGCATCTGTGCGGTATTTCACACCGCATA
[95 nt withheld, positions 5036-5130]
T
[46 nt withheld, positions 5132-5177]
C
[141 nt withheld, positions 5179-5319]
CCTTTGACGTTGGAGTCCACGTTCTTT
[37 nt withheld, positions 5347-5383]
ACTCTATCTCGGGCTATTCTTTTGATTTATAAGGGATTTTGCCGATTTCGGTCTATTGGTTAAAAAATGA
GCTGATTTAACAAAAATTTAACGCGAATTTTAACAAAATATTAACGTTTACAATTTTATGGTGCACTCTC
AGTACAATCTGCTCTGATGCCGCATAGTTAAGCCAGCCCCGACACCCGCCAACACCCGCTGACGCGCCCT
GACGGGCTTGTCTGCTCCCGGCATCCGCTTACAGACAAGCTGTGACCGTCTCCGGGAGCTGCATGTGTCA
GAGGTTTTCACCGTCATCACCGAAACGCGCGAGACGAAAGGGCCTCGTGATACGCCTATTTTTATAGGTT
AATGTCATGATAATAATGGTTTCTTAGACGTCAGGTGGCACTTTTCGGGGAAATGTGCGCGGAACCCCTA
TTTGTTTATTTTTCTAAATACATTCAAATATGTATCCGCTCATGAGACAATAACCCTGATAAATGCTTCA
ATAATATTGAAAAAGGAAGAGTATGAGTATTCAACATTTCCGTGTCGCCCTTATTCCCTTTTTTGCGGCA
TTTTGCCTTCCTGTTTTTGCTCACCCAGAAACGCTGGTGAAAGTAAAAGATGCTGAAGATCAGTTGGGTG
CACGAGTGGGTTACATCGAACTGGATCTCAACAGCGGTAAGATCCTTGAGAGTTTTCGCCCCGAAGAACG
TTTTCCAATGATGAGCACTTTTAAAGTTCTGCTATGTGGCGCGGTATTATCCCGTATTGACGCCGGGCAA
GAGCAACTCGGTCGCCGCATACACTATTCTCAGAATGACTTGGTTGAGTACTCACCAGTCACAGAAAAGC
ATCTTACGGATGGCATGACAGTAAGAGAATTATGCAGTGCTGCCATAACCATGAGTGATAACACTGCGGC
CAACTTACTTCTGACAACGATCGGAGGACCGAAGGAGCTAACCGCTTTTTTGCACAACATGGGGGATCAT
GTAACTCGCCTTGATCGTTGGGAACCGGAGCTGAATGAAGCCATACCAAACGACGAGCGTGACACCACGA
TGCCTGTAGCAATGGCAACAACGTTGCGCAAACTATTAACTGGCGAACTACTTACTCTAGCTTCCCGGCA
ACAATTAATAGACTGGATGGAGGCGGATAAAGTTGCAGGACCACTTCTGCGCTCGGCCCTTCCGGCTGGC
TGGTTTATTGCTGATAAATCTGGAGCCGGTGAGCGTGGAAGCCGCGGTATCATTGCAGCACTGGGGCCAG
ATGGTAAGCCCTCCCGTATCGTAGTTATCTACACGACGGGGAGTCAGGCAACTATGGATGAACGAAATAG
ACAGATCGCTGAGATAGGTGCCTCACTGATTAAGCATTGGTAACTGTCAGACCAAGTTTACTCATATATA
CTTTAGATTGATTTAAAACTTCATTTTTAATTTAAAAGGATCTAGGTGAAGATCCTTTTTGATAATCTCA
TGACCAAAATCCCTTAACGTGAGTTTTCGTTCCACTGAGCGTCAGACCCCGTAGAAAAGATCAAAGGATC
TTCTTGAGATCCTTTTTTTCTGCGCGTAATCTGCTGCTTGCAAACAAAAAAACCACCGCTACCAGCGGTG
GTTTGTTTGCCGGATCAAGAGCTACCAACTCTTTTTCCGAAGGTAACTGGCTTCAGCAGAGCGCAGATAC
CAAATACTGTTCTTCTAGTGTAGCCGTAGTTAGGCCACCACTTCAAGAACTCTGTAGCACCGCCTACATA
CCTCGCTCTGCTAATCCTGTTACCAGTGGCTGCTGCCAGTGGCGATAAGTCGTGTCTTACCGGGTTGGAC
TCAAGACGATAGTTACCGGATAAGGCGCAGCGGTCGGGCTGAACGGGGGGTTCGTGCACACAGCCCAGCT
TGGAGCGAACGACCTACACCGAACTGAGATACCTACAGCGTGAGCTATGAGAAAGCGCCACGCTTCCCGA
AGGGAGAAAGGCGGACAGGTATCCGGTAAGCGGCAGGGTCGGAACAGGAGAGCGCACGAGGGAGCTTCCA
GGGGGAAACGCCTGGTATCTTTATAGTCCTGTCGGGTTTCGCCACCTCTGACTTGAGCGTCGATTTTTGT
GATGCTCGTCAGGGGGGCGGAGCCTATGGAAAAACGCCAGCAACGCGGCCTTTTTACGGTTCCTGGCCTT
TTGCTGGCCTTTTGCTCACATGTCCTGCAGGCAGCTGCGCGCTCGCTCGCTCACTGAGGCCGCCCGGGCG
TCGGGCGACCTTTGGTCGCCCGGCCTCAGTGAGCGAGCGAGCGCGCAGAGAGGGAGTGGCCAACTCCATC
ACTAGGGGTTCCTGCGGCCTCTAGACTCGAGGCGTT
